Addgene plasmid #139332: sgRNA FANCD2 Q223Stop
Purpose: Plasmid expressing a sgRNA to introduce FANCD2 Q223Stop using base editing
Depositing lab: Alberto Ciccia. Depositing organization: Columbia University. Publication: Detection of Marker-Free Precision Genome Editing and Genetic Variation through the Capture of Genomic Signatures. Billon P, Nambiar TS, Hayward SB, Zafra MP, Schatoff EM, Oshima K, Dunbar A, Breinig M, Park YC, Ryu HS, Tschaharganeh DF, Levine RL, Baer R, Ferrando A, Dow LE, Ciccia A. Cell Rep. 2020 Mar 10;30(10):3280-3295.e6. doi: 10.1016/j.celrep.2020.02.068. PubMed 32160537.
Backbone
  Vector backbone: B52 (Addgene #100708)
  Backbone size w/o insert (bp): 2633
  Total vector size (bp): 2637
  Modifications to backbone: Insertion of the sgRNA at the BbsI cloning site. The BsmBI cloning site is still available to express a second sgRNA.
  Vector type: Mammalian Expression
Growth in bacteria
  Bacterial resistance: Ampicillin, 100 μg/mL
  Growth temperature: 37°C
  Growth strain: DH5alpha
  Copy number: Unknown
Gene/Insert
  Gene/Insert name: sgRNA to insert FANCD2 Q223Stop using base editing (alt name: sgRNA sequence: ATTCCcAGCACGCTGATGTG)
  Species: H. sapiens (human)
  Insert size (bp): 20
  Promoter: U6
  Cloning method: Restriction Enzyme; 5′ cloning site BbsI (destroyed during cloning); 3′ cloning site BbsI (destroyed during cloning)
  Sequencing primers: 5′ GAGGTACCTCGAGGAATTCTCTAGA
Terms and licenses: Academic/Nonprofit Terms; Industry Terms: Not Available to Industry
How to cite: sgRNA FANCD2 Q223Stop was a gift from Alberto Ciccia (Addgene plasmid # 139332 ; http://n2t.net/addgene:139332 ; RRID:Addgene_139332)
