[The description below was written by a language model from this plasmid's Addgene catalogue record and pLannotate feature annotations shown in this document.]
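Description:
sgRNA FANCD2 Q223Stop is a small (about 2.6 kb) mammalian expression plasmid built on the B52 dual-guide backbone. It delivers a single guide RNA that directs a base editor to the human FANCD2 gene, converting the glutamine codon at position 223 into a premature stop. The plasmid is maintained in E. coli through a high-copy ColE1/pUC-type origin and is selected with ampicillin via the β-lactamase gene and its native bla promoter. The record lists no mammalian selection marker or reporter. A short attB1 fragment annotated at the end of the sequence appears to be a cloning remnant rather than a functional Gateway site.

The payload consists of two tandem guide RNA expression units, each pairing a human U6 RNA polymerase III promoter with the Streptococcus pyogenes Cas9 guide RNA scaffold. The 20-nucleotide FANCD2-targeting spacer was cloned into the BbsI site of one unit, destroying the sites in the process. The second unit retains its BsmBI cloning site, so a further guide can be added for co-expression, for example to co-target another locus. The record does not say which of the two annotated cassettes carries the BbsI site.

The plasmid encodes no Cas9 or deaminase, so the base editor must be supplied from a separate construct; the record does not name a particular editor. The construct is intended for transfection into human cells to generate a FANCD2 nonsense allele. It was deposited alongside work on detecting marker-free precision genome edits.
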