Features (pLannotate 1.2.2; 8 found; start..end, strand, type, name):
     52..292     +  promoter       U6 promoter: RNA polymerase III promoter for human U6 snRNA
    320..395     +  misc_RNA       gRNA scaffold: guide RNA scaffold for the Streptococcus pyogenes CRISPR/Cas9 system
    409..649     +  promoter       U6 promoter: RNA polymerase III promoter for human U6 snRNA
    679..754     +  misc_RNA       gRNA scaffold: guide RNA scaffold for the Streptococcus pyogenes CRISPR/Cas9 system
    857..1445    -  rep_origin     ori: high-copy-number ColE1/pMB1/pBR322/pUC origin of replication
   1616..2476    -  CDS            AmpR: β-lactamase; bla; confers resistance to ampicillin, carbenicillin, and related antibiotics
   2477..2581    -  promoter       AmpR promoter: bla
   2619..2636    +  protein_bind   attB1 (fragment): mutant version of attB; recombination site for the Gateway® BP reaction BP Clonase™
>Addgene plasmid #139332 | sgRNA FANCD2 Q223Stop | addgene full sequence | sequence record 275608 | Addgene NGS Result
TTAAAGGAACCAATTCAGTCGACTGGATCCGGTACCAAGGTCGGGCAGGAAGAGGGCCTATTTCCCATGA
TTCCTTCATATTTGCATATACGATACAAGGCTGTTAGAGAGATAATTAGAATTAATTTGACTGTAAACAC
AAAGATATTAGTACAAAATACGTGACGTAGAAAGTAATAATTTCTTGGGTAGTTTGCAGTTTTAAAATTA
TGTTTTAAAATGGACTATCATATGCTTACCGTAACTTGAAAGTATTTCGATTTCTTGGCTTTATATATCT
TGTGGAAAGGACGAAACACCGAGACGATTAATGCGTCTCGTTTTAGAGCTAGAAATAGCAAGTTAAAATA
AGGCTAGTCCGTTATCAACTTGAAAAAGTGGCACCGAGTCGGTGCTTTTTTTAAGCTTGAGGGCCTATTT
CCCATGATTCCTTCATATTTGCATATACGATACAAGGCTGTTAGAGAGATAATTGGAATTAATTTGACTG
TAAACACAAAGATATTAGTACAAAATACGTGACGTAGAAAGTAATAATTTCTTGGGTAGTTTGCAGTTTT
AAAATTATGTTTTAAAATGGACTATCATATGCTTACCGTAACTTGAAAGTATTTCGATTTCTTGGCTTTA
TATATCTTGTGGAAAGGACGAAACACCGATTCCCAGCACGCTGATGTGGTTTTAGAGCTAGAAATAGCAA
GTTAAAATAAGGCTAGTCCGTTATCAACTTGAAAAAGTGGCACCGAGTCGGTGCTTTTTTTCTAGAGAAT
TCCTCGAGGTACCTCTCTACATATGACATGTGAGCAAAAGGCCAGCAAAAGGCCAGGAACCGTAAAAAGG
CCGCGTTGCTGGCGTTTTTCCATAGGCTCCGCCCCCCTGACGAGCATCACAAAAATCGACGCTCAAGTCA
GAGGTGGCGAAACCCGACAGGACTATAAAGATACCAGGCGTTTCCCCCTGGAAGCTCCCTCGTGCGCTCT
CCTGTTCCGACCCTGCCGCTTACCGGATACCTGTCCGCCTTTCTCCCTTCGGGAAGCGTGGCGCTTTCTC
ATAGCTCACGCTGTAGGTATCTCAGTTCGGTGTAGGTCGTTCGCTCCAAGCTGGGCTGTGTGCACGAACC
CCCCGTTCAGCCCGACCGCTGCGCCTTATCCGGTAACTATCGTCTTGAGTCCAACCCGGTAAGACACGAC
TTATCGCCACTGGCAGCAGCCACTGGTAACAGGATTAGCAGAGCGAGGTATGTAGGCGGTGCTACAGAGT
TCTTGAAGTGGTGGCCTAACTACGGCTACACTAGAAGAACAGTATTTGGTATCTGCGCTCTGCTGAAGCC
AGTTACCTTCGGAAAAAGAGTTGGTAGCTCTTGATCCGGCAAACAAACCACCGCTGGTAGCGGTGGTTTT
TTTGTTTGCAAGCAGCAGATTACGCGCAGAAAAAAAGGATCTCAAGAAGATCCTTTGATCTTTTCTACGG
GGTCTGACGCTCAGTGGAACGAAAACTCACGTTAAGGGATTTTGGTCATGAGATTATCAAAAAGGATCTT
CACCTAGATCCTTTTAAATTAAAAATGAAGTTTTAAATCAATCTAAAGTATATATGAGTAAACTTGGTCT
GACAGTTACCAATGCTTAATCAGTGAGGCACCTATCTCAGCGATCTGTCTATTTCGTTCATCCATAGTTG
CCTGACTCCCCGTCGTGTAGATAACTACGATACGGGAGGGCTTACCATCTGGCCCCAGTGCTGCAATGAT
ACCGCGAGACCCACGCTCACCGGCTCCAGATTTATCAGCAATAAACCAGCCAGCCGGAAGGGCCGAGCGC
AGAAGTGGTCCTGCAACTTTATCCGCCTCCATCCAGTCTATTAATTGTTGCCGGGAAGCTAGAGTAAGTA
GTTCGCCAGTTAATAGTTTGCGCAACGTTGTTGCCATTGCTACAGGCATCGTGGTGTCACGCTCGTCGTT
TGGTATGGCTTCATTCAGCTCCGGTTCCCAACGATCAAGGCGAGTTACATGATCCCCCATGTTGTGCAAA
AAAGCGGTTAGCTCCTTCGGTCCTCCGATCGTTGTCAGAAGTAAGTTGGCCGCAGTGTTATCACTCATGG
TTATGGCAGCACTGCATAATTCTCTTACTGTCATGCCATCCGTAAGATGCTTTTCTGTGACTGGTGAGTA
CTCAACCAAGTCATTCTGAGAATAGTGTATGCGGCGACCGAGTTGCTCTTGCCCGGCGTCAATACGGGAT
AATACCGCGCCACATAGCAGAACTTTAAAAGTGCTCATCATTGGAAAACGTTCTTCGGGGCGAAAACTCT
CAAGGATCTTACCGCTGTTGAGATCCAGTTCGATGTAACCCACTCGTGCACCCAACTGATCTTCAGCATC
TTTTACTTTCACCAGCGTTTCTGGGTGAGCAAAAACAGGAAGGCAAAATGCCGCAAAAAAGGGAATAAGG
GCGACACGGAAATGTTGAATACTCATACTCTTCCTTTTTCAATATTATTGAAGCATTTATCAGGGTTATT
GTCTCATGAGCGGATACATATTTGAATGTATTTAGAAAAATAAACAAATAGGGGTTCCGCGCACATTTCC
CCGAAAAGTGCCACCTGACGTCGCTAGCTGTACAAAAAAGCAGGCT
